LOCUS       Exported 7469 bp ds-DNA circular SYN 12-MAY-2021
DEFINITION  Trans plasmid for production of recombinant AAV-B1 vectors. Plasmid
            encodes AAV2 Rep and AAV-B1 capsid.
ACCESSION   .
VERSION     .
KEYWORDS    pAR-B1(1986.1)
SOURCE      synthetic DNA construct
  ORGANISM  synthetic DNA construct
REFERENCE   1 (bases 1 to 7469)
  AUTHORS   Choudhury SR, Fitzpatrick Z, Harris AF, Maitland SA, Ferreira JS,
            Zhang Y, Ma S, Sharma RB, Gray-Edwards HL, Johnson JA, Johnson AK,
            Alonso LC, Punzo C, Wagner KR, Maguire CA, Kotin RM, Martin DR,
            Sena-Esteves M
  TITLE     In vivo selection yields AAV-B1 capsid for CNS and muscle gene
            therapy.
  JOURNAL   Mol Ther. 2016 Apr 27. doi: 10.1038/mt.2016.84.
  PUBMED    27117222
REFERENCE   2 (bases 1 to 7469)
  AUTHORS   .
  TITLE     Direct Submission
  JOURNAL   Exported May 12, 2021 from SnapGene Server 1.1.58
            http://www.snapgene.com
FEATURES             Location/Qualifiers
     source          1..7469
                     /organism="synthetic DNA construct"
                     /mol_type="other DNA"
     CDS             3938..3949
                     /codon_start=1
                     /product="WELQut protease recognition and cleavage site"
                     /label=WELQut site
                     /translation="WELQ"
     promoter        complement(4174..4192)
                     /label=T3 promoter
                     /note="promoter for bacteriophage T3 RNA polymerase"
     primer_bind     complement(4213..4229)
                     /label=M13 rev
                     /note="common sequencing primer, one of multiple similar
                     variants"
     primer_bind     complement(4213..4229)
                     /label=M13 Reverse
                     /note="In lacZ gene. Also called M13-rev"
     primer_bind     complement(4226..4248)
                     /label=M13/pUC Reverse
                     /note="In lacZ gene"
     protein_bind    4237..4253
                     /label=lac operator
                     /bound_moiety="lac repressor encoded by lacI"
                     /note="The lac repressor binds to the lac operator to
                     inhibit transcription in E. coli. This inhibition can be
                     relieved by adding lactose or
                     isopropyl-beta-D-thiogalactopyranoside (IPTG)."
     promoter        complement(4261..4291)
                     /label=lac promoter
                     /note="promoter for the E. coli lac operon"
     protein_bind    4306..4327
                     /label=CAP binding site
                     /bound_moiety="E. coli catabolite activator protein"
                     /note="CAP binding activates transcription in the presence
                     of cAMP."
     primer_bind     complement(4444..4461)
                     /label=L4440
                     /note="L4440 vector, forward primer"
     rep_origin      complement(4615..5203)
                     /direction=LEFT
                     /label=ori
                     /note="high-copy-number ColE1/pMB1/pBR322/pUC origin of
                     replication"
     primer_bind     complement(4695..4714)
                     /label=pBR322ori-F
                     /note="pBR322 origin, forward primer"
     CDS             complement(5374..6234)
                     /codon_start=1
                     /gene="bla"
                     /product="beta-lactamase"
                     /label=AmpR
                     /note="confers resistance to ampicillin, carbenicillin, and
                     related antibiotics"
                     /translation="MSIQHFRVALIPFFAAFCLPVFAHPETLVKVKDAEDQLGARVGYI
                     ELDLNSGKILESFRPEERFPMMSTFKVLLCGAVLSRIDAGQEQLGRRIHYSQNDLVEYS
                     PVTEKHLTDGMTVRELCSAAITMSDNTAANLLLTTIGGPKELTAFLHNMGDHVTRLDRW
                     EPELNEAIPNDERDTTMPVAMATTLRKLLTGELLTLASRQQLIDWMEADKVAGPLLRSA
                     LPAGWFIADKSGAGERGSRGIIAALGPDGKPSRIVVIYTTGSQATMDERNRQIAEIGAS
                     LIKHW"
     primer_bind     5997..6016
                     /label=Amp-R
                     /note="Ampicillin resistance gene, reverse primer"
     promoter        complement(6235..6339)
                     /gene="bla"
                     /label=AmpR promoter
     primer_bind     6407..6425
                     /label=pBRforEco
                     /note="pBR322 vectors, upsteam of EcoRI site, forward
                     primer"
     primer_bind     complement(6463..6485)
                     /label=pGEX 3'
                     /note="pGEX vectors, reverse primer"
     primer_bind     6585..6604
                     /label=pRS-marker
                     /note="pRS vectors, use to sequence yeast selectable
                     marker"
     rep_origin      complement(6671..7126)
                     /direction=LEFT
                     /label=f1 ori
                     /note="f1 bacteriophage origin of replication; arrow
                     indicates direction of (+) strand synthesis"
     primer_bind     complement(6808..6829)
                     /label=F1ori-F
                     /note="F1 origin, forward primer"
     primer_bind     7020..7039
                     /label=F1ori-R
                     /note="F1 origin, reverse primer"
     primer_bind     7256..7278
                     /label=M13/pUC Forward
                     /note="In lacZ gene"
     primer_bind     7270..7287
                     /label=M13 Forward
                     /note="In lacZ gene. Also called M13-F20 or M13 (-21)
                     Forward"
     primer_bind     7271..7287
                     /label=M13 fwd
                     /note="common sequencing primer, one of multiple similar
                     variants"
     primer_bind     7294..7313
                     /label=T7
                     /note="T7 promoter, forward primer"
     promoter        7294..7312
                     /label=T7 promoter
                     /note="promoter for bacteriophage T7 RNA polymerase"
ORIGIN
        1 acgccggggt tttacgagat tgtgattaag gtccccagcg accttgacgg gcatctgccc
       61 ggcatttctg acagctttgt gaactgggtg gccgagaagg aatgggagtt gccgccagat
      121 tctgacatgg atctgaatct gattgagcag gcacccctga ccgtggccga gaagctgcag
      181 cgcgactttc tgacggaatg gcgccgtgtg agtaaggccc cggaggccct tttctttgtg
      241 caatttgaga agggagagag ctacttccac atgcacgtgc tcgtggaaac caccggggtg
      301 aaatccatgg ttttgggacg tttcctgagt cagattcgcg aaaaactgat tcagagaatt
      361 taccgcggga tcgagccgac tttgccaaac tggttcgcgg tcacaaagac cagaaatggc
      421 gccggaggcg ggaacaaggt ggtggatgag tgctacatcc ccaattactt gctccccaaa
      481 acccagcctg agctccagtg ggcgtggact aatatggaac agtatttaag cgcctgtttg
      541 aatctcacgg agcgtaaacg gttggtggcg cagcatctga cgcacgtgtc gcagacgcag
      601 gagcagaaca aagagaatca gaatcccaat tctgatgcgc cggtgatcag atcaaaaact
      661 tcagccaggt acatggagct ggtcgggtgg ctcgtggaca aggggattac ctcggagaag
      721 cagtggatcc aggaggacca ggcctcatac atctccttca atgcggcctc caactcgcgg
      781 tcccaaatca aggctgcctt ggacaatgcg ggaaagatta tgagcctgac taaaaccgcc
      841 cccgactacc tggtgggcca gcagcccgtg gaggacattt ccagcaatcg gatttataaa
      901 attttggaac taaacgggta cgatccccaa tatgcggctt ccgtctttct gggatgggcc
      961 acgaaaaagt tcggcaagag gaacaccatc tggctgtttg ggcctgcaac taccgggaag
     1021 accaacatcg cggaggccat agcccacact gtgcccttct acgggtgcgt aaactggacc
     1081 aatgagaact ttcccttcaa cgactgtgtc gacaagatgg tgatctggtg ggaggagggg
     1141 aagatgaccg ccaaggtcgt ggagtcggcc aaagccattc tcggaggaag caaggtgcgc
     1201 gtggaccaga aatgcaagtc ctcggcccag atagacccga ctcccgtgat cgtcacctcc
     1261 aacaccaaca tgtgcgccgt gattgacggg aactcaacga ccttcgaaca ccagcagccg
     1321 ttgcaagacc ggatgttcaa atttgaactc acccgccgtc tggatcatga ctttgggaag
     1381 gtcaccaagc aggaagtcaa agactttttc cggtgggcaa aggatcacgt ggttgaggtg
     1441 gagcatgaat tctacgtcaa aaagggtgga gccaagaaaa gacccgcccc cagtgacgca
     1501 gatataagtg agcccaaacg ggtgcgcgag tcagttgcgc agccatcgac gtcagacgcg
     1561 gaagcttcga tcaactacgc agacaggtac caaaacaaat gttctcgtca cgtgggcatg
     1621 aatctgatgc tgtttccctg cagacaatgc gagagaatga atcagaattc aaatatctgc
     1681 ttcactcacg gacagaaaga ctgtttagag tgctttcccg tgtcagaatc tcaacccgtt
     1741 tctgtcgtca aaaaggcgta tcagaaactg tgctacattc atcatatcat gggaaaggtg
     1801 ccagacgctt gcactgcctg cgatctggtc aatgtggatt tggatgactg catctttgaa
     1861 caataaatga tttaaatcag gtatggctgc cgatggttat cttccagatt ggctcgagga
     1921 caacctctct gagggcattc gcgagtggtg ggacttgaaa cctggagccc cgaagcccaa
     1981 agccaaccag caaaagcagg acgacggccg gggtctggtg cttcctggct acaagtacct
     2041 cggacccttc aacggactcg acaaggggga gcccgtcaac gcggcggacg cagcggccct
     2101 cgagcacgac aaggcctacg accagcagct caaagcgggt gacaatccgt acctgcggta
     2161 taaccacgcc gacgtcgagt ttcaggagcg tctgcaagaa gatacgtctt ttgggggcaa
     2221 cctcgggcga gcagtcttcc aggccaagaa gagggttctc gaaccttttg gtctggttga
     2281 ggaaggcgct aagacggctc ctggaaagaa acgtccggta gagcagtcgc cacaagagcc
     2341 agactcctcc tcgggcatcg gcaagaaagg ccaacagccc gccagaaaaa gactcaattt
     2401 tggccagact ggcgactcan agtcagttcc agaccctcaa cctctcggag aacctccagc
     2461 agcgccctct ggtgtgggac ctaatacaat ggctgcaggc ggtggcgcac caatggcaga
     2521 caataacgag ggcgccgacg gagtgngtaa ttcctcggga aattggcatt gcgattccac
     2581 atggatgggg gacagagtca tcaccaccag cacccgaacc tgggccctgc ccacctacaa
     2641 caaccacctc tacaagcaaa tctccaacgg cacctcggga ggaagcacca acgacaacac
     2701 ctattttggc tacagcaccc cctgggggta ttttgatttc aacagattcc actgccactt
     2761 ctcaccacgt gactggcagc gactcatcaa caacaactgg ggattccggc caaaaagact
     2821 cagcttcaag ctcttcaaca tccaggtcaa ggaggtcacg cagaatgaag gcaccaagac
     2881 catcgccaat aaccttacca gcacgattca ggtatttacg gactcggaat accagctgcc
     2941 atacgtcctc ggctccgcgc accagggctg cctgcctccg ttcccggcgg acgtcttcat
     3001 gattccccag tacggctacc ttacactgaa caatggaagt caagccgtag gccgttcctc
     3061 cttctactgc ctggaatatt ttccttctca aatgctgaga acgggcaaca actttgagtt
     3121 cagctaccag tttgaggacg tgccttttca cagcagctac gcgcacagcc aaagcctgga
     3181 ccggctgatg aaccccctca tcgaccagta cctgtactac ctgtctcgga ctcagtccac
     3241 gggaggtacc gcaagaactc agcagttgct attttctcag gccgggccta atacaatggc
     3301 caatcaggca aagaactggc tgccaggacc ctgttaccgc caacaacgcg tctcaacgac
     3361 aaccgggcaa aacaacaata gcaactctgc ctggactgct gggaccaaat accatctgaa
     3421 tggaagaaat tcattggcta atcctggcat cgctatggca acacacaaag acgacgagga
     3481 gcgttttttt cccagtaacg ggatcctgat ttttggcaaa caaaatgctg ccagagacaa
     3541 tgcggattac agcgatgtca tgctcaccag cgaggaagaa atcaaaacca ctaaccctgt
     3601 ggctacagag gaatacggta tcgtggcaga taacttgcag cagcaaaaca cggctcctca
     3661 aattggaact gtcaacagcc agggggcctt acccggtatg gtctggcaga accgggacgt
     3721 gtacctgcag ggtcccatct gggccaagat tcctcacacg gacggcaact tccacccatc
     3781 tccgctgatg ggcggctttg gcctgaaaca tcctccgcct cagatcctga tcaagaacac
     3841 gcctgtacct gcggatcctc cgaccacctt caaccagtca aagctgaact ctttcatcac
     3901 gcaatacagc accggacagg tcagcgtgga aattgaatgg gagctacaga aggaaaacag
     3961 caagcgctgg aaccccgaga tccagtacac ctccaactac tacaaatcta caagtgtgga
     4021 ctttgctgtt aatacagaag gcgtgtactc tgaaccccgc cccattggca cccgttacct
     4081 cacccgtaat ctgtaattgc ctgttaatca ataaaccggt tgattcgttt cagttgaact
     4141 ttggtgtcgc ggccgctcga taagcttttg ttccctttag tgagggttaa ttccgagctt
     4201 ggcgtaatca tggtcatagc tgtttcctgt gtgaaattgt tatccgctca caattccaca
     4261 caacatacga gccggaagca taaagtgtaa agcctggggt gcctaatgag tgagctaact
     4321 cacattaatt gcgttgcgct cactgcccgc tttccagtcg ggaaacctgt cgtgccagct
     4381 gcattaatga atcggccaac gcgcggggag aggcggtttg cgtattgggc gctcttccgc
     4441 ttcctcgctc actgactcgc tgcgctcggt cgttcggctg cggcgagcgg tatcagctca
     4501 ctcaaaggcg gtaatacggt tatccacaga atcaggggat aacgcaggaa agaacatgtg
     4561 agcaaaaggc cagcaaaagg ccaggaaccg taaaaaggcc gcgttgctgg cgtttttcca
     4621 taggctccgc ccccctgacg agcatcacaa aaatcgacgc tcaagtcaga ggtggcgaaa
     4681 cccgacagga ctataaagat accaggcgtt tccccctgga agctccctcg tgcgctctcc
     4741 tgttccgacc ctgccgctta ccggatacct gtccgccttt ctcccttcgg gaagcgtggc
     4801 gctttctcat agctcacgct gtaggtatct cagttcggtg taggtcgttc gctccaagct
     4861 gggctgtgtg cacgaacccc ccgttcagcc cgaccgctgc gccttatccg gtaactatcg
     4921 tcttgagtcc aacccggtaa gacacgactt atcgccactg gcagcagcca ctggtaacag
     4981 gattagcaga gcgaggtatg taggcggtgc tacagagttc ttgaagtggt ggcctaacta
     5041 cggctacact agaaggacag tatttggtat ctgcgctctg ctgaagccag ttaccttcgg
     5101 aaaaagagtt ggtagctctt gatccggcaa acaaaccacc gctggtagcg gtggtttttt
     5161 tgtttgcaag cagcagatta cgcgcagaaa aaaaggatct caagaagatc ctttgatctt
     5221 ttctacgggg tctgacgctc agtggaacga aaactcacgt taagggattt tggtcatgag
     5281 attatcaaaa aggatcttca cctagatcct tttaaattaa aaatgaagtt ttaaatcaat
     5341 ctaaagtata tatgagtaaa cttggtctga cagttaccaa tgcttaatca gtgaggcacc
     5401 tatctcagcg atctgtctat ttcgttcatc catagttgcc tgactccccg tcgtgtagat
     5461 aactacgata cgggagggct taccatctgg ccccagtgct gcaatgatac cgcgagaccc
     5521 acgctcaccg gctccagatt tatcagcaat aaaccagcca gccggaaggg ccgagcgcag
     5581 aagtggtcct gcaactttat ccgcctccat ccagtctatt aattgttgcc gggaagctag
     5641 agtaagtagt tcgccagtta atagtttgcg caacgttgtt gccattgcta caggcatcgt
     5701 ggtgtcacgc tcgtcgtttg gtatggcttc attcagctcc ggttcccaac gatcaaggcg
     5761 agttacatga tcccccatgt tgtgcaaaaa agcggttagc tccttcggtc ctccgatcgt
     5821 tgtcagaagt aagttggccg cagtgttatc actcatggtt atggcagcac tgcataattc
     5881 tcttactgtc atgccatccg taagatgctt ttctgtgact ggtgagtact caaccaagtc
     5941 attctgagaa tagtgtatgc ggcgaccgag ttgctcttgc ccggcgtcaa tacgggataa
     6001 taccgcgcca catagcagaa ctttaaaagt gctcatcatt ggaaaacgtt cttcggggcg
     6061 aaaactctca aggatcttac cgctgttgag atccagttcg atgtaaccca ctcgtgcacc
     6121 caactgatct tcagcatctt ttactttcac cagcgtttct gggtgagcaa aaacaggaag
     6181 gcaaaatgcc gcaaaaaagg gaataagggc gacacggaaa tgttgaatac tcatactctt
     6241 cctttttcaa tattattgaa gcatttatca gggttattgt ctcatgagcg gatacatatt
     6301 tgaatgtatt tagaaaaata aacaaatagg ggttccgcgc acatttcccc gaaaagtgcc
     6361 acctgacgtc taagaaacca ttattatcat gacattaacc tataaaaata ggcgtatcac
     6421 gaggcccttt cgtctcgcgc gtttcggtga tgacggtgaa aacctctgac acatgcagct
     6481 cccggagacg gtcacagctt gtctgtaagc ggatgccggg agcagacaag cccgtcaggg
     6541 cgcgtcagcg ggtgttggcg ggtgtcgggg ctggcttaac tatgcggcat cagagcagat
     6601 tgtactgaga gtgcaccata tgcggtgtga aataccgcac agatgcgtaa ggagaaaata
     6661 ccgcatcagg aaattgtaaa cgttaatatt ttgttaaaat tcgcgttaaa tttttgttaa
     6721 atcagctcat tttttaacca ataggccgaa atcggcaaaa tcccttataa atcaaaagaa
     6781 tagaccgaga tagggttgag tgttgttcca gtttggaaca agagtccact attaaagaac
     6841 gtggactcca acgtcaaagg nnnnnnnnnn nnnnnnnnnn nnnnnnnnnn nnnnnnnnnn
     6901 nnnnnnnnnt nnnnnnnnnn nnnnnnnnnn nnnnnnnnnn nnnnnnnnnn nnnnnnnnnn
     6961 nnnnnnnnnn nnnnnnnnnn nnnnnnnnnn nnnnnnnnnn ngaacgtggc gaggnnnnnn
     7021 nnnnnnnnnn nnnnnnnnnn nnnnnnnnnn nnnnnnnnnn nnnnnnnnnn nnnnnnnnnn
     7081 nnnnnnnnnn nnnnnnnnnn nnnnnnnnnn nnnnnnnnnn nnnnnncgcg ccattcgcca
     7141 ttcaggctgc gcaactgttg ggaagggcga tcggtgcggg cctcttcgct attacgccag
     7201 ctggcgaaag ggggatgtgc tgcaaggcga ttaagttggg taacgccagg gttttcccag
     7261 tcacgacgtt gtaaaacgac ggccagtgaa ttgtaatacg actcactata gggcgaattc
     7321 gagctcggta cccctagagg tcctgtatta gaggtcacgt gagtgttttg cgacattttg
     7381 cgacaccatg tggtcacgct gggtatttaa gcccgagtga gcacgcaggg tctccatttt
     7441 gaagcgggag gtttgaacgc gcagccacc
//
