[The description below was written by a language model from this plasmid's Addgene catalogue record and the feature table of its GenBank file.]
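Description:
pAR-B1(1986.1) is a 7,469 bp AAV packaging ("trans") plasmid built on the pAR backbone and used to produce recombinant AAV vectors carrying the AAV-B1 capsid. It has two inserts: the AAV2 Rep gene (about 1.9 kb) and the gene for AAV-B1 (about 2.2 kb), which the record describes as a chimeric capsid. In a typical rAAV production scheme, a plasmid of this type is co-transfected into mammalian producer cells along with an ITR-flanked transgene plasmid and adenoviral helper functions. Rep replicates and packages the ITR-bearing genome, and Cap supplies the virion shell that sets tropism. No ITRs are annotated, which fits a trans plasmid whose own sequence is not meant to be packaged. The associated publication title indicates that AAV-B1 was obtained by in vivo selection and is intended for CNS and muscle gene delivery.

The feature table annotates only the backbone. The Rep and Cap open reading frames, which presumably occupy the roughly 4 kb unannotated region, are not marked, and the record does not state which promoters drive them. A short "WELQut protease site" call inside that region is probably an automated match within coding sequence, not a designed element. The annotated backbone resembles a pBluescript-type phagemid: a high-copy ColE1/pUC origin, an f1 origin, an ampicillin resistance gene (bla) with its own promoter, lac promoter/operator remnants, and T7 and T3 promoters and M13 primer sites flanking the insert region. The plasmid is propagated in E. coli under ampicillin selection.
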