Addgene plasmid #78503: pAR-B1(1986.1)
Purpose: Trans plasmid for production of recombinant AAV-B1 vectors. Plasmid encodes AAV2 Rep and AAV-B1 capsid
Depositing lab: Miguel Sena-Esteves. Depositing organization: University of Massachusetts, Worcester. Publication: In vivo selection yields AAV-B1 capsid for CNS and muscle gene therapy. Choudhury SR, Fitzpatrick Z, Harris AF, Maitland SA, Ferreira JS, Zhang Y, Ma S, Sharma RB, Gray-Edwards HL, Johnson JA, Johnson AK, Alonso LC, Punzo C, Wagner KR, Maguire CA, Kotin RM, Martin DR, Sena-Esteves M. Mol Ther. 2016 Apr 27. doi: 10.1038/mt.2016.84. PubMed 27117222.
Backbone
  Vector backbone: pAR
  Backbone size w/o insert (bp): 3373
  Total vector size (bp): 7469
  Vector type: Mammalian Expression, AAV
Growth in bacteria
  Bacterial resistance: Ampicillin, 100 μg/mL
  Growth temperature: 37°C
  Growth strain: NEB Stable
  Copy number: High Copy
Gene/Insert 1
  Gene/Insert name: AAV2 Rep
  Species: AAV2
  Insert size (bp): 1863
Gene/Insert 2
  Gene/Insert name: AAV-B1 capsid
  Species: Chimeric capsid
  Insert size (bp): 2214
Terms and licenses: Academic/Nonprofit Terms; Industry Terms: Not Available to Industry
How to cite: pAR-B1(1986.1) was a gift from Miguel Sena-Esteves (Addgene plasmid # 78503 ; http://n2t.net/addgene:78503 ; RRID:Addgene_78503)
