>Addgene plasmid #78503 | pAR-B1(1986.1) | addgene partial sequence | sequence record 148536 | T7 5'-TAATACGACTCACTATAGGG-3'
AGGTCACGTGAGTGTTTTGCGACATTTTGCGACACCATGTGGTCACGCTGGGTATTTAAGCCCGAGTGAG
CACGCAGGGTCTCCATTTTGAAGCGGGAGGTTTGAACGCGCAGCCACCACGCCGGGGTTTTACGAGATTG
TGATTAAGGTCCCCAGCGACCTTGACGAGCATCTGCCCGGCATTTCTGACAGCTTTGTGAACTGGGTGGC
CGAGAAGGAATGGGAGTTGCCGCCAGATTCTGACATGGATCTGAATCTGATTGAGCAGGCACCCCTGACC
GTGGCCGAGAAGCTGCAGCGCGACTTTCTGACGGAATGGCGCCGTGTGAGTAAGGCCCCGGAGGCCCTTT
TCTTTGTGCAATTTGAGAAGGGAGAGAGCTACTTCCACATGCACGTGCTCGTGGAAACCACCGGGGTGAA
ATCCATGGTTTTGGGACGTTTCCTGAGTCAGATTCGCGAAAAACTGATTCAGAGAATTTACCGCGGGATC
GAGCCGACTTTGCCAAACTGGTTCGCGGTCACAAAGACCAGAAATGGCGCCGGAGGCGGGAACAAGGTGG
TGGATGAGTGCTACATCCCCAATTACTTGCTCCCCAAAACCCAGCCTGAGCTCCAGTGGGCGTGGACTAA
TATGGAACAGTATTTAAGCGCCTGTTTGAATCTCACGGAGCGTAAACGGTTGGTGGCGCAGCATCTGACG
CACGTGTCGCAGACGCAGGAGCAGAACAAAGAGAATCAGAATCCCAATTCTGATGCGCCGGTGATCAGAT
CAAAAACTTCAGCCAGGTACATGGAGCTGGTCGGGTGGCTCGTGGACAAGGGGATTACCTCGGAGAAGCA
GTGGATCCAGGAGGACCAGGCCTCATACATCTCCTTCAATGCGGCCTCCAACTCGCGGTCCCAAATCAAG
GCTGCCTTGGACAATGCGGGAAAGATTATGA
