>Addgene plasmid #78503 | pAR-B1(1986.1) | addgene partial sequence | sequence record 148538 | M13-Rev 5'-CAGGAAACAGCTATGACC-3'
ATTAACCCTCACTAAAGGGAACAAAAGCTTATCGAGCGGCCGCGACACCAAAGTTCAACTGAAACGAATC
AACCGGTTTATTGATTAACAGGCAATTACAGATTACGGGTGAGGTAACGGGTGCCAATGGGGCGGGGTTC
AGAGTACACGCCTTCTGTATTAACAGCAAAGTCCACACTTGTAGATTTGTAGTAGTTGGAGGTGTACTGG
ATCTCGGGGTTCCAGCGCTTGCTGTTTTCCTTCTGTAGCTCCCATTCAATTTCCACGCTGACCTGTCCGG
TGCTGTATTGCGTGATGAAAGAGTTCAGCTTTGACTGGTTGAAGGTGGTCGGAGGATCCGCAGGTACAGG
CGTGTTCTTGATCAGGATCTGAGGCGGAGGATGTTTCAGGCCAAAGCCGCCCATCAGCGGAGATGGGTGG
AAGTTGCCGTCCGTGTGAGGAATCTTGGCCCAGATGGGACCCTGCAGGTACACGTCCCGGTTCTGCCAGA
CCATACCGGGTAAGGCCCCCTGGCTGTTGACAGTTCCAATTTGAGGAGCCGTGTTTTGCTGCTGCAAGTT
ATCTGCCACGATACCGTATTCCTCTGTAGCCACAGGGTTAGTGGTTTTGATTTCTTCCTCGCTGGTGAGC
ATGACATCGCTGTAATCCGCATTGTCTCTGGCAGCATTTTGTTTGCCAAAAATCAGGATCCCGTTACTGG
GAAAAAAACGCTCCTCGTCGTCTTTGTGTGTTGCCATAGCGATGCCAGGATTAGCCAATGAATTTCTTCC
ATTCAGATGGTATTTGGTCCCAGCAGTCCAGGCAGAGTTGCTATTGTTGTTTTGCCCGGTTGTCGTTGAG
ACGCGTTGTTGGCGGTAACAGGGTCCTGGCAGCCAGTTCTTTGCCTGATTGGCCATTGTATTAGGCCCGG
CCTGAGAAAATAGCAACTGCTGAGTTCTTGCGGTACCTCCCGTGGACTGAGTCCGAGACAGGTAGTACAG
GTACTGGTCGATGAGGGGGTTCATCAGCCGGTCCAGGCTTTGGCTGTGCGCGTAGCTGCTGTGAAAAGGC
ACGTCCTCAAACTGGTAGCTGAACTCAAAGTTGTTGCCCGTTCTC
